Addgene plasmid #100293: AL08_pgRNA.DMD
Purpose: DMD intron 43-targeting gRNA expression plasmid
Depositing lab: Manuel Goncalves. Publication: In trans paired nicking triggers seamless genome editing without double-stranded DNA cutting. Chen X, Janssen JM, Liu J, Maggio I, 't Jong AEJ, Mikkers HMM, Goncalves MAFV. Nat Commun. 2017 Sep 22;8(1):657. doi: 10.1038/s41467-017-00687-1. PubMed 28939824.
Backbone
  Vector backbone: pUCBM21
  Total vector size (bp): 3046
  Vector type: Mammalian Expression, CRISPR, Synthetic Biology
Growth in bacteria
  Bacterial resistance: Ampicillin, 100 μg/mL
  Growth temperature: 37°C
  Growth strain: DH5alpha
  Copy number: High Copy
Gene/Insert
  Gene/Insert name: gRNA spacer
  gRNA/shRNA sequence: DMD intron 43
  Species: H. sapiens (human), Synthetic
  Promoter: human U6 Polymerase III snRNA
  Cloning method: Restriction Enzyme; 5′ cloning site BveI (destroyed during cloning); 3′ cloning site BveI (destroyed during cloning)
  Sequencing primers: 5′ M13 Rev; 3′ M13 Fwd
Terms and licenses: Academic/Nonprofit Terms; Industry Terms: Not Available to Industry
How to cite: AL08_pgRNA.DMD was a gift from Manuel Goncalves (Addgene plasmid # 100293 ; http://n2t.net/addgene:100293 ; RRID:Addgene_100293)
