[The description below was written by a language model from this plasmid's Addgene catalogue record and pLannotate feature annotations shown in this document.]
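Description:
AL08_pgRNA.DMD is a compact (3,046 bp) guide RNA expression plasmid built on the pUCBM21 cloning backbone and intended for transfection into mammalian cells as part of a CRISPR/Cas9 genome-editing experiment. It is propagated in E. coli from a high-copy ColE1/pUC-type origin of replication and selected with ampicillin through a β-lactamase (AmpR) gene driven by its own bla promoter. The remaining annotated elements are remnants of the pUC-style backbone: a CAP binding site, lac promoter and lac operator upstream of the insert, a lacZα fragment downstream of it, and short fragments of lacI, rop and the pBR322 bom region, none of which play a role in the mammalian payload.

The functional cassette consists of the human U6 snRNA promoter, an RNA polymerase III promoter suited to producing short, uncapped transcripts, followed by a short gap that accommodates the spacer and then the Streptococcus pyogenes Cas9 gRNA scaffold. The spacer, which directs Cas9 to a site in intron 43 of the human DMD (dystrophin) gene, was inserted by restriction cloning using BveI sites that were destroyed in the process. The plasmid carries no Cas9 coding sequence and no mammalian selection marker or reporter, so the nuclease or nickase must be supplied from a separate construct. The associated publication concerns in trans paired nicking, a strategy for seamless genome editing without double-stranded DNA breaks, which suggests this guide was used to target the DMD locus in that context. The two feature tables, from the depositor sequence and the repository's sequencing result, show the same twelve features and differ only in the chosen start coordinate of the circular map.
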