Features (pLannotate 1.2.2; 12 found; start..end, strand, type, name):
      1..93      +  CDS            lacI (fragment): lac repressor; lacI; The lac repressor binds to the lac operator to inhibit transcription in E. coli. This inhibition can be relieved by adding lactose or isopropyl-β-D-thiogalactopyranoside (IPTG).
    106..127     +  protein_bind   CAP binding site: CAP binding activates transcription in the presence of cAMP. E. coli catabolite activator protein
    142..172     +  promoter       lac promoter: promoter for the E. coli lac operon
    180..196     +  protein_bind   lac operator: The lac repressor binds to the lac operator to inhibit transcription in E. coli. This inhibition can be relieved by adding lactose or isopropyl-β-D-thiogalactopyranoside (IPTG). lac repressor encoded by lacI
    292..532     +  promoter       U6 promoter: RNA polymerase III promoter for human U6 snRNA
    561..636     +  misc_RNA       gRNA scaffold: guide RNA scaffold for the Streptococcus pyogenes CRISPR/Cas9 system
    646..803     +  CDS            lacZα (fragment): LacZα fragment of β-galactosidase; lacZ fragment
    809..908     -  misc_feature   bom (fragment): basis of mobility region from pBR322
   1010..1045    -  CDS            rop (fragment): Rop protein, which maintains plasmids at low copy number; rop
   1140..1244    +  promoter       AmpR promoter: bla
   1245..2105    +  CDS            AmpR: β-lactamase; bla; confers resistance to ampicillin, carbenicillin, and related antibiotics
   2276..2864    +  rep_origin     ori: high-copy-number ColE1/pMB1/pBR322/pUC origin of replication
>Addgene plasmid #100293 | AL08_pgRNA.DMD | depositor full sequence | sequence record 183602 | AL08_pgRNA.DMD sequence 3046 bps
GCGCCCAATACGCAAACCGCCTCTCCCCGCGCGTTGGCCGATTCATTAATGCAGCTGGCACGACAGGTTT
CCCGACTGGAAAGCGGGCAGTGAGCGCAACGCAATTAATGTGAGTTAGCTCACTCATTAGGCACCCCAGG
CTTTACACTTTATGCTTCCGGCTCGTATGTTGTGTGGAATTGTGAGCGGATAACAATTTCACACAGGAAA
CAGCTATGACCATGATTACGCCAAGCTTCCATGGGATATCGCATGCCTGCAGAGCTCTAGAGTCCGGCCG
CCCCCTTCACCGAGGGCCTATTTCCCATGATTCCTTCATATTTGCATATACGATACAAGGCTGTTAGAGA
GATAATTGGAATTAATTTGACTGTAAACACAAAGATATTAGTACAAAATACGTGACGTAGAAAGTAATAA
TTTCTTGGGTAGTTTGCAGTTTTAAAATTATGTTTTAAAATGGACTATCATATGCTTACCGTAACTTGAA
AGTATTTCGATTTCTTGGCTTTATATATCTTGTGGAAAGGACGAAACACCGTTACATACAGGCTAGGGAG
GTTTTAGAGCTAGAAATAGCAAGTTAAAATAAGGCTAGTCCGTTATCAACTTGAAAAAGTGGCACCGAGT
CGGTGCTTTTTTTGAATTCACTGGCCGTCGTTTTACAACGTCGTGACTGGGAAAACCCTGGCGTTACCCA
ACTTAATCGCCTTGCAGCACATCCCCCTTTCGCCAGCTGGCGTAATAGCGAAGAGGCCCGCACCGATCGC
CCTTCCCAACAGTTGCGCAGCCTGAATGGCGAATGGCGCCTGATGCGGTATTTTCTCCTTACGCATCTGT
GCGGTATTTCACACCGCATATGGTGCACTCTCAGTACAATCTGCTCTGATGCCGCATAGTTAAGCCAGCC
CCGACACCCGCCAACACCCGCTGACGCGCCCTGACGGGCTTGTCTGCTCCCGGCATCCGCTTACAGACAA
GCTGTGACCGTCTCCGGGAGCTGCATGTGTCAGAGGTTTTCACCGTCATCACCGAAACGCGCGAGACGAA
AGGGCCTCGTGATACGCCTATTTTTATAGGTTAATGTCATGATAATAATGGTTTCTTAGACGTCAGGTGG
CACTTTTCGGGGAAATGTGCGCGGAACCCCTATTTGTTTATTTTTCTAAATACATTCAAATATGTATCCG
CTCATGAGACAATAACCCTGATAAATGCTTCAATAATATTGAAAAAGGAAGAGTATGAGTATTCAACATT
TCCGTGTCGCCCTTATTCCCTTTTTTGCGGCATTTTGCCTTCCTGTTTTTGCTCACCCAGAAACGCTGGT
GAAAGTAAAAGATGCTGAAGATCAGTTGGGTGCACGAGTGGGTTACATCGAACTGGATCTCAACAGCGGT
AAGATCCTTGAGAGTTTTCGCCCCGAAGAACGTTTTCCAATGATGAGCACTTTTAAAGTTCTGCTATGTG
GCGCGGTATTATCCCGTATTGACGCCGGGCAAGAGCAACTCGGTCGCCGCATACACTATTCTCAGAATGA
CTTGGTTGAGTACTCACCAGTCACAGAAAAGCATCTTACGGATGGCATGACAGTAAGAGAATTATGCAGT
GCTGCCATAACCATGAGTGATAACACTGCGGCCAACTTACTTCTGACAACGATCGGAGGACCGAAGGAGC
TAACCGCTTTTTTGCACAACATGGGGGATCATGTAACTCGCCTTGATCGTTGGGAACCGGAGCTGAATGA
AGCCATACCAAACGACGAGCGTGACACCACGATGCCTGTAGCAATGGCAACAACGTTGCGCAAACTATTA
ACTGGCGAACTACTTACTCTAGCTTCCCGGCAACAATTAATAGACTGGATGGAGGCGGATAAAGTTGCAG
GACCACTTCTGCGCTCGGCCCTTCCGGCTGGCTGGTTTATTGCTGATAAATCTGGAGCCCGTGAGCGTGG
GTCTCGCGGTATCATTGCAGCACTGGGGCCAGATGGTAAGCCCTCCCGTATCGTAGTTATCTACACGACG
GGGAGTCAGGCAACTATGGATGAACGAAATAGACAGATCGCTGAGATAGGTGCCTCACTGATTAAGCATT
GGTAACTGTCAGACCAAGTTTACTCATATATACTTTAGATTGATTTAAAACTTCATTTTTAATTTAAAAG
GATCTAGGTGAAGATCCTTTTTGATAATCTCATGACCAAAATCCCTTAACGTGAGTTTTCGTTCCACTGA
GCGTCAGACCCCGTAGAAAAGATCAAAGGATCTTCTTGAGATCCTTTTTTTCTGCGCGTAATCTGCTGCT
TGCAAACAAAAAAACCACCGCTACCAGCGGTGGTTTGTTTGCCGGATCAAGAGCTACCAACTCTTTTTCC
GAAGGTAACTGGCTTCAGCAGAGCGCAGATACCAAATACTGTCCTTCTAGTGTAGCCGTAGTTAGGCCAC
CACTTCAAGAACTCTGTAGCACCGCCTACATACCTCGCTCTGCTAATCCTGTTACCAGTGGCTGCTGCCA
GTGGCGATAAGTCGTGTCTTACCGGGTTGGACTCAAGACGATAGTTACCGGATAAGGCGCAGCGGTCGGG
CTGAACGGGGGGTTCGTGCACACAGCCCAGCTTGGAGCGAACGACCTACACCGAACTGAGATACCTACAG
CGTGAGCTATGAGAAAGCGCCACGCTTCCCGAAGGGAGAAAGGCGGACAGGTATCCGGTAAGCGGCAGGG
TCGGAACAGGAGAGCGCACGAGGGAGCTTCCAGGGGGAAACGCCTGGTATCTTTATAGTCCTGTCGGGTT
TCGCCACCTCTGACTTGAGCGTCGATTTTTGTGATGCTCGTCAGGGGGGCGGAGCCTATGGAAAAACGCC
AGCAACGCGGCCTTTTTACGGTTCCTGGCCTTTTGCTGGCCTTTTGCTCACATGTTCTTTCCTGCGTTAT
CCCCTGATTCTGTGGATAACCGTATTACCGCCTTTGAGTGAGCTGATACCGCTCGCCGCAGCCGAACGAC
CGAGCGCAGCGAGTCAGTGAGCGAGGAAGCGGAAGA
