Features (pLannotate 1.2.2; 12 found; start..end, strand, type, name):
      1..22      +  protein_bind   CAP binding site: CAP binding activates transcription in the presence of cAMP. E. coli catabolite activator protein
     37..67      +  promoter       lac promoter: promoter for the E. coli lac operon
     75..91      +  protein_bind   lac operator: The lac repressor binds to the lac operator to inhibit transcription in E. coli. This inhibition can be relieved by adding lactose or isopropyl-β-D-thiogalactopyranoside (IPTG). lac repressor encoded by lacI
    187..427     +  promoter       U6 promoter: RNA polymerase III promoter for human U6 snRNA
    456..531     +  misc_RNA       gRNA scaffold: guide RNA scaffold for the Streptococcus pyogenes CRISPR/Cas9 system
    541..698     +  CDS            lacZα (fragment): LacZα fragment of β-galactosidase; lacZ fragment
    704..803     -  misc_feature   bom (fragment): basis of mobility region from pBR322
    905..940     -  CDS            rop (fragment): Rop protein, which maintains plasmids at low copy number; rop
   1035..1139    +  promoter       AmpR promoter: bla
   1140..2000    +  CDS            AmpR: β-lactamase; bla; confers resistance to ampicillin, carbenicillin, and related antibiotics
   2171..2759    +  rep_origin     ori: high-copy-number ColE1/pMB1/pBR322/pUC origin of replication
   2942..3034    +  CDS            lacI (fragment): lac repressor; lacI; The lac repressor binds to the lac operator to inhibit transcription in E. coli. This inhibition can be relieved by adding lactose or isopropyl-β-D-thiogalactopyranoside (IPTG).
>Addgene plasmid #100293 | AL08_pgRNA.DMD | addgene full sequence | sequence record 193520 | Addgene NGS Result
TAATGTGAGTTAGCTCACTCATTAGGCACCCCAGGCTTTACACTTTATGCTTCCGGCTCGTATGTTGTGT
GGAATTGTGAGCGGATAACAATTTCACACAGGAAACAGCTATGACCATGATTACGCCAAGCTTCCATGGG
ATATCGCATGCCTGCAGAGCTCTAGAGTCCGGCCGCCCCCTTCACCGAGGGCCTATTTCCCATGATTCCT
TCATATTTGCATATACGATACAAGGCTGTTAGAGAGATAATTGGAATTAATTTGACTGTAAACACAAAGA
TATTAGTACAAAATACGTGACGTAGAAAGTAATAATTTCTTGGGTAGTTTGCAGTTTTAAAATTATGTTT
TAAAATGGACTATCATATGCTTACCGTAACTTGAAAGTATTTCGATTTCTTGGCTTTATATATCTTGTGG
AAAGGACGAAACACCGTTACATACAGGCTAGGGAGGTTTTAGAGCTAGAAATAGCAAGTTAAAATAAGGC
TAGTCCGTTATCAACTTGAAAAAGTGGCACCGAGTCGGTGCTTTTTTTGAATTCACTGGCCGTCGTTTTA
CAACGTCGTGACTGGGAAAACCCTGGCGTTACCCAACTTAATCGCCTTGCAGCACATCCCCCTTTCGCCA
GCTGGCGTAATAGCGAAGAGGCCCGCACCGATCGCCCTTCCCAACAGTTGCGCAGCCTGAATGGCGAATG
GCGCCTGATGCGGTATTTTCTCCTTACGCATCTGTGCGGTATTTCACACCGCATATGGTGCACTCTCAGT
ACAATCTGCTCTGATGCCGCATAGTTAAGCCAGCCCCGACACCCGCCAACACCCGCTGACGCGCCCTGAC
GGGCTTGTCTGCTCCCGGCATCCGCTTACAGACAAGCTGTGACCGTCTCCGGGAGCTGCATGTGTCAGAG
GTTTTCACCGTCATCACCGAAACGCGCGAGACGAAAGGGCCTCGTGATACGCCTATTTTTATAGGTTAAT
GTCATGATAATAATGGTTTCTTAGACGTCAGGTGGCACTTTTCGGGGAAATGTGCGCGGAACCCCTATTT
GTTTATTTTTCTAAATACATTCAAATATGTATCCGCTCATGAGACAATAACCCTGATAAATGCTTCAATA
ATATTGAAAAAGGAAGAGTATGAGTATTCAACATTTCCGTGTCGCCCTTATTCCCTTTTTTGCGGCATTT
TGCCTTCCTGTTTTTGCTCACCCAGAAACGCTGGTGAAAGTAAAAGATGCTGAAGATCAGTTGGGTGCAC
GAGTGGGTTACATCGAACTGGATCTCAACAGCGGTAAGATCCTTGAGAGTTTTCGCCCCGAAGAACGTTT
TCCAATGATGAGCACTTTTAAAGTTCTGCTATGTGGCGCGGTATTATCCCGTATTGACGCCGGGCAAGAG
CAACTCGGTCGCCGCATACACTATTCTCAGAATGACTTGGTTGAGTACTCACCAGTCACAGAAAAGCATC
TTACGGATGGCATGACAGTAAGAGAATTATGCAGTGCTGCCATAACCATGAGTGATAACACTGCGGCCAA
CTTACTTCTGACAACGATCGGAGGACCGAAGGAGCTAACCGCTTTTTTGCACAACATGGGGGATCATGTA
ACTCGCCTTGATCGTTGGGAACCGGAGCTGAATGAAGCCATACCAAACGACGAGCGTGACACCACGATGC
CTGTAGCAATGGCAACAACGTTGCGCAAACTATTAACTGGCGAACTACTTACTCTAGCTTCCCGGCAACA
ATTAATAGACTGGATGGAGGCGGATAAAGTTGCAGGACCACTTCTGCGCTCGGCCCTTCCGGCTGGCTGG
TTTATTGCTGATAAATCTGGAGCCGGTGAGCGTGGGTCTCGCGGTATCATTGCAGCACTGGGGCCAGATG
GTAAGCCCTCCCGTATCGTAGTTATCTACACGACGGGGAGTCAGGCAACTATGGATGAACGAAATAGACA
GATCGCTGAGATAGGTGCCTCACTGATTAAGCATTGGTAACTGTCAGACCAAGTTTACTCATATATACTT
TAGATTGATTTAAAACTTCATTTTTAATTTAAAAGGATCTAGGTGAAGATCCTTTTTGATAATCTCATGA
CCAAAATCCCTTAACGTGAGTTTTCGTTCCACTGAGCGTCAGACCCCGTAGAAAAGATCAAAGGATCTTC
TTGAGATCCTTTTTTTCTGCGCGTAATCTGCTGCTTGCAAACAAAAAAACCACCGCTACCAGCGGTGGTT
TGTTTGCCGGATCAAGAGCTACCAACTCTTTTTCCGAAGGTAACTGGCTTCAGCAGAGCGCAGATACCAA
ATACTGTTCTTCTAGTGTAGCCGTAGTTAGGCCACCACTTCAAGAACTCTGTAGCACCGCCTACATACCT
CGCTCTGCTAATCCTGTTACCAGTGGCTGCTGCCAGTGGCGATAAGTCGTGTCTTACCGGGTTGGACTCA
AGACGATAGTTACCGGATAAGGCGCAGCGGTCGGGCTGAACGGGGGGTTCGTGCACACAGCCCAGCTTGG
AGCGAACGACCTACACCGAACTGAGATACCTACAGCGTGAGCTATGAGAAAGCGCCACGCTTCCCGAAGG
GAGAAAGGCGGACAGGTATCCGGTAAGCGGCAGGGTCGGAACAGGAGAGCGCACGAGGGAGCTTCCAGGG
GGAAACGCCTGGTATCTTTATAGTCCTGTCGGGTTTCGCCACCTCTGACTTGAGCGTCGATTTTTGTGAT
GCTCGTCAGGGGGGCGGAGCCTATGGAAAAACGCCAGCAACGCGGCCTTTTTACGGTTCCTGGCCTTTTG
CTGGCCTTTTGCTCACATGTTCTTTCCTGCGTTATCCCCTGATTCTGTGGATAACCGTATTACCGCCTTT
GAGTGAGCTGATACCGCTCGCCGCAGCCGAACGACCGAGCGCAGCGAGTCAGTGAGCGAGGAAGCGGAAG
AGCGCCCAATACGCAAACCGCCTCTCCCCGCGCGTTGGCCGATTCATTAATGCAGCTGGCACGACAGGTT
TCCCGACTGGAAAGCGGGCAGTGAGCGCAACGCAAT
